>Addgene plasmid #82765 | pDONR223_STK11_p.G251V | addgene full sequence | sequence record 161839 | Addgene NGS result
CTTTCCTGCGTTATCCCCTGATTCTGTGGATAACCGTATTACCGCCTTTGAGTGAGCTGATACCGCTCGC
CGCAGCCGAACGACCGAGCGCAGCGAGTCAGTGAGCGAGGAAGCGGAAGAGCGCCCAATACGCAAACCGC
CTCTCCCCGCGCGTTGGCCGATTCATTAATGCAGCTGGCACGACAGGTTTCCCGACTGGAAAGCGGGCAG
TGAGCGCAACGCAATTAATACGCGTACCGCTAGCCAGGAAGAGTTTGTAGAAACGCAAAAAGGCCATCCG
TCAGGATGGCCTTCTGCTTAGTTTGATGCCTGGCAGTTTATGGCGGGCGTCCTGCCCGCCACCCTCCGGG
CCGTTGCTTCACAACGTTCAAATCCGCTCCCGGCGGATTTGTCCTACTCAGGAGAGCGTTCACCGACAAA
CAACAGATAAAACGAAAGGCCCAGTCTTCCGACTGAGCCTTTCGTTTTATTTGATGCCTGGCAGTTCCCT
ACTCTCGCGTTAACGCTAGCATGGATGTTTTCCCAGTCACGACGTTGTAAAACGACGGCCAGTCTTAAGC
TCGGGCCCCAAATAATGATTTTATTTTGACTGATAGTGACCTGTTCGTTGCAACAAATTGATGAGCAATG
CTTTTTTATAATGCCAACTTTGTACAAAAAAGTTGGCATGGAGGTGGTGGACCCGCAGCAGCTGGGCATG
TTCACGGAGGGCGAGCTGATGTCGGTGGGTATGGACACGTTCATCCACCGCATCGACTCCACCGAGGTCA
TCTACCAGCCGCGCCGCAAGCGGGCCAAGCTCATCGGCAAGTACCTGATGGGGGACCTGCTGGGGGAAGG
CTCTTACGGCAAGGTGAAGGAGGTGCTGGACTCGGAGACGCTGTGCAGGAGGGCCGTCAAGATCCTCAAG
AAGAAGAAGTTGCGAAGGATCCCCAACGGGGAGGCCAACGTGAAGAAGGAAATTCAACTACTGAGGAGGT
TACGGCACAAAAATGTCATCCAGCTGGTGGATGTGTTATACAACGAAGAGAAGCAGAAAATGTATATGGT
GATGGAGTACTGCGTGTGTGGCATGCAGGAAATGCTGGACAGCGTGCCGGAGAAGCGTTTCCCAGTGTGC
CAGGCCCACGGGTACTTCTGTCAGCTGATTGACGGCCTGGAGTACCTGCATAGCCAGGGCATTGTGCACA
AGGACATCAAGCCGGGGAACCTGCTGCTCACCACCGGTGGCACCCTCAAAATCTCCGACCTGGGCGTGGC
CGAGGCACTGCACCCGTTCGCGGCGGACGACACCTGCCGGACCAGCCAGGGCTCCCCGGCTTTCCAGCCG
CCCGAGATTGCCAACGGCCTGGACACCTTCTCCGGCTTCAAGGTGGACATCTGGTCGGCTGGGGTCACCC
TCTACAACATCACCACGGTTCTGTACCCCTTCGAAGGGGACAACATCTACAAGTTGTTTGAGAACATCGG
GAAGGGGAGCTACGCCATCCCGGGCGACTGTGGCCCCCCGCTCTCTGACCTGCTGAAAGGGATGCTTGAG
TACGAACCGGCCAAGAGGTTCTCCATCCGGCAGATCCGGCAGCACAGCTGGTTCCGGAAGAAACATCCTC
CGGCTGAAGCACCAGTGCCCATCCCACCGAGCCCAGACACCAAGGACCGGTGGCGCAGCATGACTGTGGT
GCCGTACTTGGAGGACCTGCACGGCGCGGACGAGGACGAGGACCTCTTCGACATCGAGGATGACATCATC
TACACTCAGGACTTCACGGTGCCCGGACAGGTCCCAGAAGAGGAGGCCAGTCACAATGGACAGCGCCGGG
GCCTCCCCAAGGCCGTGTGTATGAACGGCACAGAGGCGGCGCAGCTGAGCACCAAATCCAGGGCGGAGGG
CCGGGCCCCCAACCCTGCCCGCAAGGCCTGCTCCGCCAGCAGCAAGATCCGCCGGCTGTCGGCCTGCAAG
CAGCAGTGATTGCCAACTTTCTTGTACAAAGTTGGCATTATAAGAAAGCATTGCTTATCAATTTGTTGCA
ACGAACAGGTCACTATCAGTCAAAATAAAATCATTATTTGCCATCCAGCTGATATCCCCTATAGTGAGTC
GTATTACATGGTCATAGCTGTTTCCTGGCAGCTCTGGCCCGTGTCTCAAAATCTCTGATGTTACATTGCA
CAAGATAAAAATATATCATCATGCCTCCTCTAGACCAGCCAGGACAGAAATGCCTCGACTTCGCTGCTAC
CCAAGGTTGCCGGGTGACGCACACCGTGGAAACGGATGAAGGCACGAACCCAGTGGACATAAGCCTGTTC
GGTTCGTAAGCTGTAATGCAAGTAGCGTATGCGCTCACGCAACTGGTCCAGAACCTTGACCGAACGCAGC
GGTGGTAACGGCGCAGTGGCGGTTTTCATGGCTTGTTATGACTGTTTTTTTGGGGTACAGTCTATGCCTC
GGGCATCCAAGCAGCAAGCGCGTTACGCCGTGGGTCGATGTTTGATGTTATGGAGCAGCAACGATGTTAC
GCAGCAGGGCAGTCGCCCTAAAACAAAGTTAAACATTATGAGGGAAGCGGTGATCGCCGAAGTATCGACT
CAACTATCAGAGGTAGTTGGCGTCATCGAGCGCCATCTCGAACCGACGTTGCTGGCCGTACATTTGTACG
GCTCCGCAGTGGATGGCGGCCTGAAGCCACACAGTGATATTGATTTGCTGGTTACGGTGACCGTAAGGCT
TGATGAAACAACGCGGCGAGCTTTGATCAACGACCTTTTGGAAACTTCGGCTTCCCCTGGAGAGAGCGAG
ATTCTCCGCGCTGTAGAAGTCACCATTGTTGTGCACGACGACATCATTCCGTGGCGTTATCCAGCTAAGC
GCGAACTGCAATTTGGAGAATGGCAGCGCAATGACATTCTTGCAGGTATCTTCGAGCCAGCCACGATCGA
CATTGATCTGGCTATCTTGCTGACAAAAGCAAGAGAACATAGCGTTGCCTTGGTAGGTCCAGCGGCGGAG
GAACTCTTTGATCCGGTTCCTGAACAGGATCTATTTGAGGCGCTAAATGAAACCTTAACGCTATGGAACT
CGCCGCCCGACTGGGCTGGCGATGAGCGAAATGTAGTGCTTACGTTGTCCCGCATTTGGTACAGCGCAGT
AACCGGCAAAATCGCGCCGAAGGATGTCGCTGCCGACTGGGCAATGGAGCGCCTGCCGGCCCAGTATCAG
CCCGTCATACTTGAAGCTAGACAGGCTTATCTTGGACAAGAAGAAGATCGCTTGGCCTCGCGCGCAGATC
AGTTGGAAGAATTTGTCCACTACGTGAAAGGCGAGATCACCAAGGTAGTCGGCAAATAACCCTCGAGCCA
CCCATGACCAAAATCCCTTAACGTGAGTTACGCGTCGTTCCACTGAGCGTCAGACCCCGTAGAAAAGATC
AAAGGATCTTCTTGAGATCCTTTTTTTCTGCGCGTAATCTGCTGCTTGCAAACAAAAAAACCACCGCTAC
CAGCGGTGGTTTGTTTGCCGGATCAAGAGCTACCAACTCTTTTTCCGAAGGTAACTGGCTTCAGCAGAGC
GCAGATACCAAATACTGTTCTTCTAGTGTAGCCGTAGTTAGGCCACCACTTCAAGAACTCTGTAGCACCG
CCTACATACCTCGCTCTGCTAATCCTGTTACCAGTGGCTGCTGCCAGTGGCGATAAGTCGTGTCTTACCG
GGTTGGACTCAAGACGATAGTTACCGGATAAGGCGCAGCGGTCGGGCTGAACGGGGGGTTCGTGCACACA
GCCCAGCTTGGAGCGAACGACCTACACCGAACTGAGATACCTACAGCGTGAGCTATGAGAAAGCGCCACG
CTTCCCGAAGGGAGAAAGGCGGACAGGTATCCGGTAAGCGGCAGGGTCGGAACAGGAGAGCGCACGAGGG
AGCTTCCAGGGGGAAACGCCTGGTATCTTTATAGTCCTGTCGGGTTTCGCCACCTCTGACTTGAGCGTCG
ATTTTTGTGATGCTCGTCAGGGGGGCGGAGCCTATGGAAAAACGCCAGCAACGCGGCCTTTTTACGGTTC
CTGGCCTTTTGCTGGCCTTTTGCTCACATGTT
Features (pLannotate 1.2.2; 12 found; start..end, strand, type, name):
    121..213     +  CDS            lacI (fragment): lac repressor; lacI; The lac repressor binds to the lac operator to inhibit transcription in E. coli. This inhibition can be relieved by adding lactose or isopropyl-β-D-thiogalactopyranoside (IPTG).
    268..295     -  terminator     rrnB T2 terminator: transcription terminator T2 from the E. coli rrnB gene
    427..470     +  terminator     rrnB T1 terminator: Escherichia coli rrnB; transcription terminator T1 from the E. coli rrnB gene
    517..553     -  CDS            lacZα (fragment): LacZα fragment of β-galactosidase; lacZ fragment
    570..665     +  protein_bind   attL3: mutant version of attL; recombination site for the Gateway® LR reaction LR Clonase™
    668..1966    +  CDS            STK11: STK11_HUMAN - Also known as LKB1, PJS. Experimental evidence at protein level: Swiss-Prot protein existence level 1. [Isoform 2]: Has a role in spermiogenesis. From Homo sapiens (Human).
   1974..2069    -  protein_bind   attL3: mutant version of attL; recombination site for the Gateway® LR reaction LR Clonase™
   2088..2106    -  promoter       T7 promoter: promoter for bacteriophage T7 RNA polymerase
   2296..2319    +  promoter       Pc promoter (fragment): intI1 (promoter lies within the coding sequence); class 1 integron promoter
   2495..2551    +  CDS            GmR (fragment): gentamycin acetyltransferase; aacC1; confers resistance to gentamycin
   2558..3349    +  CDS            SmR: aminoglycoside adenylyltransferase (Murphy, 1985); aadA; confers resistance to spectinomycin and streptomycin
   3442..4030    +  rep_origin     ori: high-copy-number ColE1/pMB1/pBR322/pUC origin of replication
