[The description below was written by a language model from this plasmid's Addgene catalogue record and pLannotate feature annotations shown in this document.]
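Description:
pDONR223_STK11_p.G251V is a Gateway entry clone built in the Invitrogen pDONR223 backbone and belongs to the Target Accelerator Plasmid Collection. It is a small (about 4.1 kb) bacterial plasmid that replicates from a high-copy ColE1/pUC-type origin and is selected with spectinomycin through the aadA aminoglycoside adenylyltransferase gene (SmR). The annotation also detects short remnants near the marker, namely a class 1 integron Pc promoter fragment and a gentamicin acetyltransferase fragment. Small lacI and lacZα fragments also appear, and these are backbone leftovers rather than functional genes. The rrnB T1 and T2 terminators lie upstream of the cloning region and help insulate the insert from read-through transcription.

The payload is the human STK11 open reading frame (also known as LKB1, based on NM_000455), which encodes a serine/threonine kinase and here carries the G251V missense substitution. The coding sequence is flanked on both sides by attL-type Gateway recombination sites. The automated annotation labels both as attL3, though the exact attL variants are not stated in the catalogue fields. No promoter drives the insert, so the plasmid is not an expression vector. A T7 promoter is annotated beyond the downstream attL site on the opposite strand. The clone is "closed", meaning a stop codon immediately follows the ORF, so LR transfer into destination vectors yields native C-termini and does not permit C-terminal fusions. M13 primer sites are recorded for sequence verification.

The construct serves as a source clone for moving this mutant allele by LR recombination into expression vectors of choice. It was generated as part of a high-throughput effort to phenotype somatic mutations found in lung cancer.
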