Addgene plasmid #82765: pDONR223_STK11_p.G251V
Purpose: Gateway Donor vector containing STK11, part of the Target Accelerator Plasmid Collection.
Depositing lab: Jesse Boehm & Matthew Meyerson & David Root. Depositing organization: Broad Institute. Publication: High-throughput Phenotyping of Lung Cancer Somatic Mutations. Berger AH, Brooks AN, Wu X, Shrestha Y, Chouinard C, Piccioni F, Bagul M, Kamburov A, Imielinski M, Hogstrom L, Zhu C, Yang X, Pantel S, Sakai R, Watson J, Kaplan N, Campbell JD, Singh S, Root DE, Narayan R, Natoli T, Lahr DL, Tirosh I, Tamayo P, Getz G, Wong B, Doench J, Subramanian A, Golub TR, Meyerson M, Boehm JS. Cancer Cell. 2016 Aug 8;30(2):214-28. doi: 10.1016/j.ccell.2016.06.022. Epub 2016 Jul 28. PubMed 27478040.
Backbone
  Vector backbone: pDONR223
  Backbone manufacturer: Invitrogen
  Vector type: Gateway Entry vector
Growth in bacteria
  Bacterial resistance: Spectinomycin, 50 μg/mL
  Growth temperature: 37°C
  Growth strain: DH5alpha
  Copy number: High Copy
Gene/Insert
  Gene/Insert name: STK11 (alt name: NM_000455)
  Species: H. sapiens (human)
  Mutation: G251V
  Entrez Gene: STK11 (a.k.a. LKB1, PJS, hLKB1)
  Promoter: None
  Cloning method: Gateway Cloning
  Sequencing primers: 5′ M13pUC-fwd; 3′ M13-Rev
Terms and licenses: Academic/Nonprofit Terms; Industry Terms: Not Available to Industry
Depositor comments: CLOSED (stop codon immediately follows insert)
How to cite: pDONR223_STK11_p.G251V was a gift from Jesse Boehm & Matthew Meyerson & David Root (Addgene plasmid # 82765 ; http://n2t.net/addgene:82765 ; RRID:Addgene_82765)
