>Addgene plasmid #82765 | pDONR223_STK11_p.G251V | depositor partial sequence | sequence record 157491 | Insert sequence
ATGGAGGTGGTGGACCCGCAGCAGCTGGGCATGTTCACGGAGGGCGAGCTGATGTCGGTGGGTATGGACA
CGTTCATCCACCGCATCGACTCCACCGAGGTCATCTACCAGCCGCGCCGCAAGCGGGCCAAGCTCATCGG
CAAGTACCTGATGGGGGACCTGCTGGGGGAAGGCTCTTACGGCAAGGTGAAGGAGGTGCTGGACTCGGAG
ACGCTGTGCAGGAGGGCCGTCAAGATCCTCAAGAAGAAGAAGTTGCGAAGGATCCCCAACGGGGAGGCCA
ACGTGAAGAAGGAAATTCAACTACTGAGGAGGTTACGGCACAAAAATGTCATCCAGCTGGTGGATGTGTT
ATACAACGAAGAGAAGCAGAAAATGTATATGGTGATGGAGTACTGCGTGTGTGGCATGCAGGAAATGCTG
GACAGCGTGCCGGAGAAGCGTTTCCCAGTGTGCCAGGCCCACGGGTACTTCTGTCAGCTGATTGACGGCC
TGGAGTACCTGCATAGCCAGGGCATTGTGCACAAGGACATCAAGCCGGGGAACCTGCTGCTCACCACCGG
TGGCACCCTCAAAATCTCCGACCTGGGCGTGGCCGAGGCACTGCACCCGTTCGCGGCGGACGACACCTGC
CGGACCAGCCAGGGCTCCCCGGCTTTCCAGCCGCCCGAGATTGCCAACGGCCTGGACACCTTCTCCGGCT
TCAAGGTGGACATCTGGTCGGCTGGGGTCACCCTCTACAACATCACCACGGTTCTGTACCCCTTCGAAGG
GGACAACATCTACAAGTTGTTTGAGAACATCGGGAAGGGGAGCTACGCCATCCCGGGCGACTGTGGCCCC
CCGCTCTCTGACCTGCTGAAAGGGATGCTTGAGTACGAACCGGCCAAGAGGTTCTCCATCCGGCAGATCC
GGCAGCACAGCTGGTTCCGGAAGAAACATCCTCCGGCTGAAGCACCAGTGCCCATCCCACCGAGCCCAGA
CACCAAGGACCGGTGGCGCAGCATGACTGTGGTGCCGTACTTGGAGGACCTGCACGGCGCGGACGAGGAC
GAGGACCTCTTCGACATCGAGGATGACATCATCTACACTCAGGACTTCACGGTGCCCGGACAGGTCCCAG
AAGAGGAGGCCAGTCACAATGGACAGCGCCGGGGCCTCCCCAAGGCCGTGTGTATGAACGGCACAGAGGC
GGCGCAGCTGAGCACCAAATCCAGGGCGGAGGGCCGGGCCCCCAACCCTGCCCGCAAGGCCTGCTCCGCC
AGCAGCAAGATCCGCCGGCTGTCGGCCTGCAAGCAGCAGTGA
